Addgene plasmid #198491: Lenti-guide-puro mMyh9 - 1
Purpose: lentiviral stable expression of mMyh9 gRNA 1
Depositing lab: Suzanne Pfeffer. Depositing organization: Stanford University. Publication: Genome-wide screen reveals Rab12 GTPase as a critical activator of Parkinson's disease-linked LRRK2 kinase. Dhekne HS, Tonelli F, Yeshaw WM, Chiang CY, Limouse C, Jaimon E, Purlyte E, Alessi DR, Pfeffer SR. Elife. 2023 Oct 24;12:e87098. doi: 10.7554/eLife.87098. PubMed 37874635.
Backbone
  Vector backbone: lenti-guide puro
  Vector type: Mammalian Expression, Lentiviral
  Selectable markers: Puromycin
Growth in bacteria
  Bacterial resistance: Ampicillin, 100 μg/mL
  Growth temperature: 37°C
  Growth strain: NEB Stable
  Copy number: High Copy
Gene/Insert
  Gene/Insert name: mMyh9
  gRNA/shRNA sequence: GCTGGTACTCACGAATCGAG
  Species: M. musculus (mouse)
  Insert size (bp): 20
  Entrez Gene: Myh9 (a.k.a. Fltn, Myhn-1, Myhn1, NMHC II-A, NMHCIIA, NMMHC-A, NMMHC-IIA, TU72.6)
  Promoter: U6
  Cloning method: Restriction Enzyme; 5′ cloning site Unknown (unknown if destroyed); 3′ cloning site Unknown (unknown if destroyed)
  Sequencing primers: 5′ gcctatttcccatgattccttc
Terms and licenses: Academic/Nonprofit Terms; Industry Terms: Not Available to Industry
Depositor comments: Please visit https://www.biorxiv.org/content/10.1101/2023.02.17.529028v1 for bioRxiv preprint.
How to cite: Lenti-guide-puro mMyh9 - 1 was a gift from Suzanne Pfeffer (Addgene plasmid # 198491 ; http://n2t.net/addgene:198491 ; RRID:Addgene_198491)
