[The description below was written by a language model from this plasmid's Addgene catalogue record and pLannotate feature annotations shown in this document.]
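Description:
Lenti-guide-puro mMyh9 - 1 is a third-generation, self-inactivating lentiviral transfer plasmid built on the lenti-guide puro backbone and designed for stable expression of a single CRISPR guide RNA against mouse Myh9, the gene for non-muscle myosin heavy chain IIA. The 20-nucleotide spacer sits between a human U6 RNA polymerase III promoter and the Streptococcus pyogenes Cas9 gRNA scaffold, so the transcript is a complete sgRNA. No Cas9 coding sequence is annotated, so the nuclease must be provided separately, for example in a Cas9-expressing cell line. Downstream, an EF-1α core promoter with its intron A drives puromycin N-acetyltransferase for selection of transduced mammalian cells, followed by a WPRE that enhances transcript stability and expression.

The viral framework comprises an RSV promoter fused to a truncated HIV-1 5' LTR, which makes genomic RNA production in packaging cells Tat-independent. It also includes the Ψ packaging signal with a partial gag region, the RRE for Rev-dependent nuclear export, a cPPT/CTS that aids nuclear import, and a ΔU3 3' LTR that inactivates the LTR promoter after integration. Packaging and envelope functions are absent and must be supplied in trans. In bacteria the 8.3 kb plasmid is maintained through a high-copy ColE1/pUC origin with ampicillin resistance. An f1 origin, SV40 origin and poly(A) signal, and lac/T7/T3 remnants are carried over from the backbone. The record places it in a study that used a genome-wide screen to find regulators of the Parkinson's disease-linked kinase LRRK2. This suggests use for targeted Myh9 disruption in mouse cells, though the record does not state the plasmid's specific role in that study.
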