Features (pLannotate 1.2.2; 29 found; start..end, strand, type, name):
      3..158     +  CDS            env (fragment): ENV_HV1H2 - Experimental evidence at protein level: Swiss-Prot protein existence level 1. [Transmembrane protein gp41]: Acts as a class I viral fusion protein. Under the current model, the protein has at least 3 conformational states: pre-fusion native state, pre-hairpin intermediate state, and post-fusion hairpin state. During fusion of viral and target intracellular membranes, the coiled coil regions (heptad repeats) assume a trimer-of-hairpins structure, positioning the fusion peptide in close proximity to the C-terminal region of the ectodomain. The formation of this structure appears to d
    162..402     +  promoter       U6 promoter: RNA polymerase III promoter for human U6 snRNA
    432..507     +  misc_RNA       gRNA scaffold: guide RNA scaffold for the Streptococcus pyogenes CRISPR/Cas9 system
    563..680     +  misc_feature   cPPT/CTS: central polypurine tract and central termination sequence of HIV-1
    746..812     +  CDS            small t antigen (fragment): SV40 (simian virus 40) small t antigen
    838..1049    +  promoter       EF-1α core promoter: core promoter for human elongation factor EF-1α
   1050..1988    +  intron         EF-1α intron A: intron upstream of the start codon of human EF-1α
   2010..2609    +  CDS            PuroR (fragment): puromycin N-acetyltransferase; pac from Streptomyces; confers resistance to puromycin
   2625..3213    +  misc_feature   WPRE: woodchuck hepatitis virus posttranscriptional regulatory element
   3264..3283    +  misc_feature   cPPT/CTS (fragment): central polypurine tract and central termination sequence of HIV-1
   3285..3518    +  LTR            3' LTR (ΔU3): self-inactivating 3' long terminal repeat (LTR) from HIV-1
   3596..3717    +  polyA_signal   SV40 poly(A) signal: SV40 polyadenylation signal
   3757..3892    +  rep_origin     SV40 ori: SV40 origin of replication
   3913..3931    -  promoter       T7 promoter: promoter for bacteriophage T7 RNA polymerase
   3939..4094    +  CDS            lacZα (fragment): LacZα fragment of β-galactosidase; lacZ fragment
   4099..4527    +  rep_origin     f1 ori (sequence partly withheld): f1 bacteriophage origin of replication; arrow indicates direction of (+) strand synthesis
   4580..4684    +  promoter       AmpR promoter: bla
   4685..5545    +  CDS            AmpR: β-lactamase; bla; confers resistance to ampicillin, carbenicillin, and related antibiotics
   5716..6304    +  rep_origin     ori: high-copy-number ColE1/pMB1/pBR322/pUC origin of replication
   6487..6579    +  CDS            lacI (fragment): lac repressor; lacI; The lac repressor binds to the lac operator to inhibit transcription in E. coli. This inhibition can be relieved by adding lactose or isopropyl-β-D-thiogalactopyranoside (IPTG).
   6592..6613    +  protein_bind   CAP binding site: CAP binding activates transcription in the presence of cAMP. E. coli catabolite activator protein
   6628..6658    +  promoter       lac promoter: promoter for the E. coli lac operon
   6666..6682    +  protein_bind   lac operator: The lac repressor binds to the lac operator to inhibit transcription in E. coli. This inhibition can be relieved by adding lactose or isopropyl-β-D-thiogalactopyranoside (IPTG). lac repressor encoded by lacI
   6727..6745    +  promoter       T3 promoter: promoter for bacteriophage T3 RNA polymerase
   6773..6999    +  promoter       RSV promoter: Rous sarcoma virus enhancer/promoter
   7000..7180    +  LTR            5' LTR (truncated): truncated 5' long terminal repeat (LTR) from HIV-1
   7227..7352    +  misc_feature   HIV-1 Ψ: packaging signal of human immunodeficiency virus type 1
   7336..7699    +  CDS            HIV-1 gag (fragment): gag protein from human immunodeficiency virus 1; gag
   7845..8078    +  misc_feature   RRE: The Rev response element (RRE) of HIV-1 allows for Rev-dependent mRNA export from the nucleus to the cytoplasm.
>Addgene plasmid #198491 | Lenti-guide-puro mMyh9 - 1 | addgene full sequence | sequence record 390754 | Addgene NGS Result
TAACAAATTGGCTGTGGTATATAAAATTATTCATAATGATAGTAGGAGGCTTGGTAGGTTTAAGAATAGT
TTTTGCTGTACTTTCTATAGTGAATAGAGTTAGGCAGGGATATTCACCATTATCGTTTCAGACCCACCTC
CCAACCCCGAGGGGACCCAGAGAGGGCCTATTTCCCATGATTCCTTCATATTTGCATATACGATACAAGG
CTGTTAGAGAGATAATTAGAATTAATTTGACTGTAAACACAAAGATATTAGTACAAAATACGTGACGTAG
AAAGTAATAATTTCTTGGGTAGTTTGCAGTTTTAAAATTATGTTTTAAAATGGACTATCATATGCTTACC
GTAACTTGAAAGTATTTCGATTTCTTGGCTTTATATATCTTGTGGAAAGGACGAAACACCGGCTGGTACT
CACGAATCGAGGTTTTAGAGCTAGAAATAGCAAGTTAAAATAAGGCTAGTCCGTTATCAACTTGAAAAAG
TGGCACCGAGTCGGTGCTTTTTTAAGCTTGGCGTAACTAGATCTTGAGACAAATGGCAGTATTCATCCAC
AATTTTAAAAGAAAAGGGGGGATTGGGGGGTACAGTGCAGGGGAAAGAATAGTAGACATAATAGCAACAG
ACATACAAACTAAAGAATTACAAAAACAAATTACAAAAATTCAAAATTTTCGGGTTTATTACAGGGACAG
CAGAGATCCACTTTGGCGCCGGCTCGAGGGGGCCCGGGTGCAAAGATGGATAAAGTTTTAAACAGAGAGG
AATCTTTGCAGCTAATGGACCTTCTAGGTCTTGAAAGGAGTGGGAATTGGCTCCGGTGCCCGTCAGTGGG
CAGAGCGCACATCGCCCACAGTCCCCGAGAAGTTGGGGGGAGGGGTCGGCAATTGATCCGGTGCCTAGAG
AAGGTGGCGCGGGGTAAACTGGGAAAGTGATGTCGTGTACTGGCTCCGCCTTTTTCCCGAGGGTGGGGGA
GAACCGTATATAAGTGCAGTAGTCGCCGTGAACGTTCTTTTTCGCAACGGGTTTGCCGCCAGAACACAGG
TAAGTGCCGTGTGTGGTTCCCGCGGGCCTGGCCTCTTTACGGGTTATGGCCCTTGCGTGCCTTGAATTAC
TTCCACCTGGCTGCAGTACGTGATTCTTGATCCCGAGCTTCGGGTTGGAAGTGGGTGGGAGAGTTCGAGG
CCTTGCGCTTAAGGAGCCCCTTCGCCTCGTGCTTGAGTTGAGGCCTGGCCTGGGCGCTGGGGCCGCCGCG
TGCGAATCTGGTGGCACCTTCGCGCCTGTCTCGCTGCTTTCGATAAGTCTCTAGCCATTTAAAATTTTTG
ATGACCTGCTGCGACGCTTTTTTTCTGGCAAGATAGTCTTGTAAATGCGGGCCAAGATCTGCACACTGGT
ATTTCGGTTTTTGGGGCCGCGGGCGGCGACGGGGCCCGTGCGTCCCAGCGCACATGTTCGGCGAGGCGGG
GCCTGCGAGCGCGGCCACCGAGAATCGGACGGGGGTAGTCTCAAGCTGGCCGGCCTGCTCTGGTGCCTGG
CCTCGCGCCGCCGTGTATCGCCCCGCCCTGGGCGGCAAGGCTGGCCCGGTCGGCACCAGTTGCGTGAGCG
GAAAGATGGCCGCTTCCCGGCCCTGCTGCAGGGAGCTCAAAATGGAGGACGCGGCGCTCGGGAGAGCGGG
CGGGTGAGTCACCCACACAAAGGAAAAGGGCCTTTCCGTCCTCAGCCGTCGCTTCATGTGACTCCACGGA
GTACCGGGCGCCGTCCAGGCACCTCGATTAGTTCTCGAGCTTTTGGAGTACGTCGTCTTTAGGTTGGGGG
GAGGGGTTTTATGCGATGGAGTTTCCCCACACTGAGTGGGTGGAGACTGAAGTTAGGCCAGCTTGGCACT
TGATGTAATTCTCCTTGGAATTTGCCCTTTTTGAGTTTGGATCTTGGTTCATTCTCAAGCCTCAGACAGT
GGTTCAAAGTTTTTTTCTTCCATTTCAGGTGTCGTGACGTACGGCCACCATGACCGAGTACAAGCCCACG
GTGCGCCTCGCCACCCGCGACGACGTCCCCAGGGCCGTACGCACCCTCGCCGCCGCGTTCGCCGACTACC
CCGCCACGCGCCACACCGTCGATCCGGACCGCCACATCGAGCGGGTCACCGAGCTGCAAGAACTCTTCCT
CACGCGCGTCGGGCTCGACATCGGCAAGGTGTGGGTCGCGGACGACGGCGCCGCCGTGGCGGTCTGGACC
ACGCCGGAGAGCGTCGAAGCGGGGGCGGTGTTCGCCGAGATCGGCCCGCGCATGGCCGAGTTGAGCGGTT
CCCGGCTGGCCGCGCAGCAACAGATGGAAGGCCTCCTGGCGCCGCACCGGCCCAAGGAGCCCGCGTGGTT
CCTGGCCACCGTCGGAGTCTCGCCCGACCACCAGGGCAAGGGTCTGGGCAGCGCCGTCGTGCTCCCCGGA
GTGGAGGCGGCCGAGCGCGCCGGGGTGCCCGCCTTCCTGGAGACCTCCGCGCCCCGCAACCTCCCCTTCT
ACGAGCGGCTCGGCTTCACCGTCACCGCCGACGTCGAGGTGCCCGAAGGACCGCGCACCTGGTGCATGAC
CCGCAAGCCCGGTGCCTGAACGCGTTAAGTCGACAATCAACCTCTGGATTACAAAATTTGTGAAAGATTG
ACTGGTATTCTTAACTATGTTGCTCCTTTTACGCTATGTGGATACGCTGCTTTAATGCCTTTGTATCATG
CTATTGCTTCCCGTATGGCTTTCATTTTCTCCTCCTTGTATAAATCCTGGTTGCTGTCTCTTTATGAGGA
GTTGTGGCCCGTTGTCAGGCAACGTGGCGTGGTGTGCACTGTGTTTGCTGACGCAACCCCCACTGGTTGG
GGCATTGCCACCACCTGTCAGCTCCTTTCCGGGACTTTCGCTTTCCCCCTCCCTATTGCCACGGCGGAAC
TCATCGCCGCCTGCCTTGCCCGCTGCTGGACAGGGGCTCGGCTGTTGGGCACTGACAATTCCGTGGTGTT
GTCGGGGAAATCATCGTCCTTTCCTTGGCTGCTCGCCTGTGTTGCCACCTGGATTCTGCGCGGGACGTCC
TTCTGCTACGTCCCTTCGGCCCTCAATCCAGCGGACCTTCCTTCCCGCGGCCTGCTGCCGGCTCTGCGGC
CTCTTCCGCGTCTTCGCCTTCGCCCTCAGACGAGTCGGATCTCCCTTTGGGCCGCCTCCCCGCGTCGACT
TTAAGACCAATGACTTACAAGGCAGCTGTAGATCTTAGCCACTTTTTAAAAGAAAAGGGGGGACTGGAAG
GGCTAATTCACTCCCAACGAAGACAAGATCTGCTTTTTGCTTGTACTGGGTCTCTCTGGTTAGACCAGAT
CTGAGCCTGGGAGCTCTCTGGCTAACTAGGGAACCCACTGCTTAAGCCTCAATAAAGCTTGCCTTGAGTG
CTTCAAGTAGTGTGTGCCCGTCTGTTGTGTGACTCTGGTAACTAGAGATCCCTCAGACCCTTTTAGTCAG
TGTGGAAAATCTCTAGCAGTACGTATAGTAGTTCATGTCATCTTATTATTCAGTATTTATAACTTGCAAA
GAAATGAATATCAGAGAGTGAGAGGAACTTGTTTATTGCAGCTTATAATGGTTACAAATAAAGCAATAGC
ATCACAAATTTCACAAATAAAGCATTTTTTTCACTGCATTCTAGTTGTGGTTTGTCCAAACTCATCAATG
TATCTTATCATGTCTGGCTCTAGCTATCCCGCCCCTAACTCCGCCCATCCCGCCCCTAACTCCGCCCAGT
TCCGCCCATTCTCCGCCCCATGGCTGACTAATTTTTTTTATTTATGCAGAGGCCGAGGCCGCCTCGGCCT
CTGAGCTATTCCAGAAGTAGTGAGGAGGCTTTTTTGGAGGCCTAGGGACGTACCCAATTCGCCCTATAGT
GAGTCGTATTACGCGCGCTCACTGGCCGTCGTTTTACAACGTCGTGACTGGGAAAACCCTGGCGTTACCC
AACTTAATCGCCTTGCAGCACATCCCCCTTTCGCCAGCTGGCGTAATAGCGAAGAGGCCCGCACCGATCG
CCCTTCCCAACAGTTGCGCAGCCTGAATGGCGAATGGG
[124 nt withheld, positions 4099-4222]
C
[91 nt withheld, positions 4224-4314]
A
[49 nt withheld, positions 4316-4364]
CCTTTGACGTTGGAGTCCACGTTCTTT
[37 nt withheld, positions 4392-4428]
ACCCTATCTCGGTCTATTCTTTTGATTTATAAGGGATTTTGCCGATTTCGGCCTATTGGTTAAAAAATGA
GCTGATTTAACAAAAATTTAACGCGAATTTTAACAAAATATTAACGCTTACAATTTAGGTGGCACTTTTC
GGGGAAATGTGCGCGGAACCCCTATTTGTTTATTTTTCTAAATACATTCAAATATGTATCCGCTCATGAG
ACAATAACCCTGATAAATGCTTCAATAATATTGAAAAAGGAAGAGTATGAGTATTCAACATTTCCGTGTC
GCCCTTATTCCCTTTTTTGCGGCATTTTGCCTTCCTGTTTTTGCTCACCCAGAAACGCTGGTGAAAGTAA
AAGATGCTGAAGATCAGTTGGGTGCACGAGTGGGTTACATCGAACTGGATCTCAACAGCGGTAAGATCCT
TGAGAGTTTTCGCCCCGAAGAACGTTTTCCAATGATGAGCACTTTTAAAGTTCTGCTATGTGGCGCGGTA
TTATCCCGTATTGACGCCGGGCAAGAGCAACTCGGTCGCCGCATACACTATTCTCAGAATGACTTGGTTG
AGTACTCACCAGTCACAGAAAAGCATCTTACGGATGGCATGACAGTAAGAGAATTATGCAGTGCTGCCAT
AACCATGAGTGATAACACTGCGGCCAACTTACTTCTGACAACGATCGGAGGACCGAAGGAGCTAACCGCT
TTTTTGCACAACATGGGGGATCATGTAACTCGCCTTGATCGTTGGGAACCGGAGCTGAATGAAGCCATAC
CAAACGACGAGCGTGACACCACGATGCCTGTAGCAATGGCAACAACGTTGCGCAAACTATTAACTGGCGA
ACTACTTACTCTAGCTTCCCGGCAACAATTAATAGACTGGATGGAGGCGGATAAAGTTGCAGGACCACTT
CTGCGCTCGGCCCTTCCGGCTGGCTGGTTTATTGCTGATAAATCTGGAGCCGGTGAGCGTGGGTCTCGCG
GTATCATTGCAGCACTGGGGCCAGATGGTAAGCCCTCCCGTATCGTAGTTATCTACACGACGGGGAGTCA
GGCAACTATGGATGAACGAAATAGACAGATCGCTGAGATAGGTGCCTCACTGATTAAGCATTGGTAACTG
TCAGACCAAGTTTACTCATATATACTTTAGATTGATTTAAAACTTCATTTTTAATTTAAAAGGATCTAGG
TGAAGATCCTTTTTGATAATCTCATGACCAAAATCCCTTAACGTGAGTTTTCGTTCCACTGAGCGTCAGA
CCCCGTAGAAAAGATCAAAGGATCTTCTTGAGATCCTTTTTTTCTGCGCGTAATCTGCTGCTTGCAAACA
AAAAAACCACCGCTACCAGCGGTGGTTTGTTTGCCGGATCAAGAGCTACCAACTCTTTTTCCGAAGGTAA
CTGGCTTCAGCAGAGCGCAGATACCAAATACTGTTCTTCTAGTGTAGCCGTAGTTAGGCCACCACTTCAA
GAACTCTGTAGCACCGCCTACATACCTCGCTCTGCTAATCCTGTTACCAGTGGCTGCTGCCAGTGGCGAT
AAGTCGTGTCTTACCGGGTTGGACTCAAGACGATAGTTACCGGATAAGGCGCAGCGGTCGGGCTGAACGG
GGGGTTCGTGCACACAGCCCAGCTTGGAGCGAACGACCTACACCGAACTGAGATACCTACAGCGTGAGCT
ATGAGAAAGCGCCACGCTTCCCGAAGGGAGAAAGGCGGACAGGTATCCGGTAAGCGGCAGGGTCGGAACA
GGAGAGCGCACGAGGGAGCTTCCAGGGGGAAACGCCTGGTATCTTTATAGTCCTGTCGGGTTTCGCCACC
TCTGACTTGAGCGTCGATTTTTGTGATGCTCGTCAGGGGGGCGGAGCCTATGGAAAAACGCCAGCAACGC
GGCCTTTTTACGGTTCCTGGCCTTTTGCTGGCCTTTTGCTCACATGTTCTTTCCTGCGTTATCCCCTGAT
TCTGTGGATAACCGTATTACCGCCTTTGAGTGAGCTGATACCGCTCGCCGCAGCCGAACGACCGAGCGCA
GCGAGTCAGTGAGCGAGGAAGCGGAAGAGCGCCCAATACGCAAACCGCCTCTCCCCGCGCGTTGGCCGAT
TCATTAATGCAGCTGGCACGACAGGTTTCCCGACTGGAAAGCGGGCAGTGAGCGCAACGCAATTAATGTG
AGTTAGCTCACTCATTAGGCACCCCAGGCTTTACACTTTATGCTTCCGGCTCGTATGTTGTGTGGAATTG
TGAGCGGATAACAATTTCACACAGGAAACAGCTATGACCATGATTACGCCAAGCGCGCAATTAACCCTCA
CTAAAGGGAACAAAAGCTGGAGCTGCAAGCTTAATGTAGTCTTATGCAATACTCTTGTAGTCTTGCAACA
TGGTAACGATGAGTTAGCAACATGCCTTACAAGGAGAGAAAAAGCACCGTGCATGCCGATTGGTGGAAGT
AAGGTGGTACGATCGTGCCTTATTAGGAAGGCAACAGACGGGTCTGACATGGATTGGACGAACCACTGAA
TTGCCGCATTGCAGAGATATTGTATTTAAGTGCCTAGCTCGATACATAAACGGGTCTCTCTGGTTAGACC
AGATCTGAGCCTGGGAGCTCTCTGGCTAACTAGGGAACCCACTGCTTAAGCCTCAATAAAGCTTGCCTTG
AGTGCTTCAAGTAGTGTGTGCCCGTCTGTTGTGTGACTCTGGTAACTAGAGATCCCTCAGACCCTTTTAG
TCAGTGTGGAAAATCTCTAGCAGTGGCGCCCGAACAGGGACTTGAAAGCGAAAGGGAAACCAGAGGAGCT
CTCTCGACGCAGGACTCGGCTTGCTGAAGCGCGCACGGCAAGAGGCGAGGGGCGGCGACTGGTGAGTACG
CCAAAAATTTTGACTAGCGGAGGCTAGAAGGAGAGAGATGGGTGCGAGAGCGTCAGTATTAAGCGGGGGA
GAATTAGATCGCGATGGGAAAAAATTCGGTTAAGGCCAGGGGGAAAGAAAAAATATAAATTAAAACATAT
AGTATGGGCAAGCAGGGAGCTAGAACGATTCGCAGTTAATCCTGGCCTGTTAGAAACATCAGAAGGCTGT
AGACAAATACTGGGACAGCTACAACCATCCCTTCAGACAGGATCAGAAGAACTTAGATCATTATATAATA
CAGTAGCAACCCTCTATTGTGTGCATCAAAGGATAGAGATAAAAGACACCAAGGAAGCTTTAGACAAGAT
AGAGGAAGAGCAAAACAAAAGTAAGACCACCGCACAGCAAGCGGCCGCTGATCTTCAGACCTGGAGGAGG
AGATATGAGGGACAATTGGAGAAGTGAATTATATAAATATAAAGTAGTAAAAATTGAACCATTAGGAGTA
GCACCCACCAAGGCAAAGAGAAGAGTGGTGCAGAGAGAAAAAAGAGCAGTGGGAATAGGAGCTTTGTTCC
TTGGGTTCTTGGGAGCAGCAGGAAGCACTATGGGCGCAGCGTCAATGACGCTGACGGTACAGGCCAGACA
ATTATTGTCTGGTATAGTGCAGCAGCAGAACAATTTGCTGAGGGCTATTGAGGCGCAACAGCATCTGTTG
CAACTCACAGTCTGGGGCATCAAGCAGCTCCAGGCAAGAATCCTGGCTGTGGAAAGATACCTAAAGGATC
AACAGCTCCTGGGGATTTGGGGTTGCTCTGGAAAACTCATTTGCACCACTGCTGTGCCTTGGAATGCTAG
TTGGAGTAATAAATCTCTGGAACAGATTTGGAATCACACGACCTGGATGGAGTGGGACAGAGAAATTAAC
AATTACACAAGCTTAATACACTCCTTAATTGAAGAATCGCAAAACCAGCAAGAAAAGAATGAACAAGAAT
TATTGGAATTAGATAAATGGGCAAGTTTGTGGAATTGGTTTAACA
